Addgene plasmid #16341: pcDNA5-TO-PV-NLS-Dsred
Depositing lab: Anton Bennett. Depositing organization: Yale University. Publication: Nucleoplasmic calcium is required for cell proliferation. Rodrigues MA, Gomes DA, Leite MF, Grant W, Zhang L, Lam W, Cheng YC, Bennett AM, Nathanson MH. J Biol Chem. 2007 Jun 8. 282(23):17061-8. 10.1074/jbc.M700490200 PubMed 17420246.
Backbone
  Vector backbone: pcDNA5/TO
  Backbone manufacturer: Invitrogen
  Backbone size w/o insert (bp): 5700
  Vector type: Mammalian Expression
  Selectable markers: Hygromycin
Growth in bacteria
  Bacterial resistance: Ampicillin, 100 μg/mL
  Growth temperature: 37°C
  Growth strain: DH5alpha
  Copy number: High Copy
Gene/Insert
  Gene/Insert name: PV-DsRed-NLS (alt name: Parvalbumin)
  Species: R. norvegicus (rat)
  Insert size (bp): 1100
  GenBank ID: M12725
  Entrez Gene: Pvalb (a.k.a. PALB1, Pva)
  Tag / fusion protein: NLS (C terminal on insert); Myc (C terminal on insert)
  Cloning method: Restriction Enzyme; 5′ cloning site KpnI (not destroyed); 3′ cloning site XbaI (not destroyed)
  Sequencing primers: 5′ CMV Forword
Terms and licenses: Academic/Nonprofit Terms; Industry Terms: Not Available to Industry
How to cite: pcDNA5-TO-PV-NLS-Dsred was a gift from Anton Bennett (Addgene plasmid # 16341 ; http://n2t.net/addgene:16341 ; RRID:Addgene_16341)
