[The description below was written by a language model from this plasmid's Addgene catalogue record.]
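Description:
pcDNA5-TO-PV-NLS-Dsred is a mammalian expression plasmid built on the commercial pcDNA5/TO backbone (about 5.7 kb without insert). It is propagated in E. coli as a high-copy plasmid under ampicillin selection and carries a hygromycin marker for selecting stably transfected mammalian cells. No feature table accompanies the record, so the promoter is not listed explicitly. However, the pcDNA5/TO backbone is generally known as a tetracycline-regulated design in which a CMV promoter carrying tet operator sites is repressed in cells expressing the Tet repressor and induced by adding tetracycline. The use of a CMV forward sequencing primer is consistent with this arrangement.

The insert, of roughly 1.1 kb, was cloned between KpnI and XbaI sites, both of which were retained. It encodes rat parvalbumin (Pvalb), a small calcium-binding protein, fused to the red fluorescent protein DsRed, with a nuclear localization signal and a Myc epitope recorded as C-terminal tags on the insert. The exact order of the fusion components is not specified, and the plasmid name and insert name list them differently. Together these parts direct a calcium-buffering protein to the nucleus, where it can be followed by DsRed fluorescence or detected through the Myc tag. Judging from the title of the associated publication, on the requirement for nucleoplasmic calcium in cell proliferation, the construct serves to buffer calcium signals selectively within the nucleus. This allows the consequences for cell growth to be studied, potentially in an inducible manner in Tet repressor-expressing cell lines.
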