>Addgene plasmid #16341 | pcDNA5-TO-PV-NLS-Dsred | addgene partial sequence | sequence record 23244 | CMV-F 5'-CGCAAATGGGCGGTAGGCGTG-3'
TCCCTATCAGTGATAGAGATCTCCCTATCAGTGATAGAGATCGTCGACGAGCTCGTTTAGTGAACCGTCA
GATCGCCTGGAGACGCCATCCACGCTGTTTTGACCTCCATAGAAGACACCGGGACCGATCCAGCCTCCGG
ACTCTAGCGTTTAAACTTAAGCTTGGTACCGGGCCCCCCCTCGAGGTCGACATGTCGATGACAGACTTGC
TCAGCGCTGAGGACATCAAGAAGGCGATAGGAGCCTTTACTGCTGCAGACTCCTTCGACCACAAAAAGTT
CTTCCAGATGGTGGGCCTGAAGAAAAAGAGTGCGGATGATGTGAAGAAGGTGTTCCACATTCTGGACAAA
GACAAAAGTGGCTTCATTGAGGAGGATGAGCTGGGGTCCATTCTGAAGGGCTTCTCCTCAGATGCCAGAG
ACTTGTCTGCTAAGGAAACAAAGACGCTGATGGCTGCTGGAGACAAGGACGGGGACGGCAAGATTGGGGT
TGAAGAATTCTCCACTCTGGTGGCCGAAAGCGCGGCCGCAATGGCCTCCTCCGAGAACGTCATCACCGAG
TTCATGCGCTTCAAGGTGCGCATGGAGGGCACCGTGAACGGCCACGAG
