>Addgene plasmid #16341 | pcDNA5-TO-PV-NLS-Dsred | addgene partial sequence | sequence record 77054 | BGH-rev 5'-TAGAAGGCACAGTCGAGG-3'
CTAGACTATGCGGCCCCATTCAGATCCTCTTCTGAGATGAGTTTTTGTTCTGCGGCCGTATCTACCTTTC
TCTTCTTTTTTGGATCTACCTTTCTCTTCTTTTTTGGATCTACCTTTCTCTTCTTTTTTGGATCTGCGGC
CGCCAGGAACAGGTGGTGGCGGCCCTCGGTGCGCTCGTACTGCTCCACGATGGTGTAGTCCTCGTTGTGG
GAGGTGATGTCCAGCTTGGCGTCCACGTAGTAGTAGCCGGGCAGCTGCACGGGCTTCTTGGCCATGTAGA
TGGACTTGAACTCCACCAGGTAGTGGCCGCCGTCCTTCAGCTTCAGGGCCTTGTGGGTCTCGCCCTTCAG
CACGCCGTCGCGGGGGTACAGGCGCTCGGTGGAGGCCTCCCAGCCCATGGTCTTCTTCTGCATCACGGGG
CCGTCGGAGGGGAAGTTCACGCCGATGAACTTCACCTTGTAGATGAAGCAGCCGTCCTGCAGGGAGGAGT
CCTGGGTCACGGTCGCCACGCCGCCGTCCTCGAAGTTCATCACGCGCTCCCACTTGAAGCCCTCGGGGAA
GGACAGCTTCTTGTAGTCGGGGATGTCGGCGGGGTGCTTCACGTACACCTTGGAGCCGTACTGGAACTGG
GGGGACAGGATGTCCCAGGCGAAGGGCAGGGGGCCGCCCTTGGTCACCTTCAGCTTCACGGTGTTGTGGC
CCTCGTAGGGGCGGCCCTCGCCCTCGCCCTCGATCTCGAACTCGTGGCCGTTCACGGTGCCCTCCATGCG
CACCTTGAAGCGCATGAACTCGGTGATGACGTTCTCGGAGGAGGCCATTGCGGCCGCGCTTTCGGCCACC
AGAGTGGAGAATTCTTC
